Addgene plasmid #173577: Lenti-sgAtf7ip#1/Cre
Purpose: Expresses a Atf7ip-targeting gRNA and Cre-recombinase
Depositing lab: Charles Swanton. Depositing organization: University College London. Publication: A functional taxonomy of tumor suppression in oncogenic KRAS-driven lung cancer. Cai H, Chew SK, Li C, Tsai MK, Andrejka L, Murray CW, Hughes NW, Shuldiner EG, Ashkin EL, Tang R, Hung KL, Chen LC, Lee SYC, Yousefi M, Lin WY, Kunder CA, Cong L, McFarland CD, Petrov DA, Swanton C, Winslow MM. Cancer Discov. 2021 Feb 19. pii: 2159-8290.CD-20-1325. doi: 10.1158/2159-8290.CD-20-1325. PubMed 33608386.
Backbone
  Vector backbone: pLL3.3
  Vector type: Lentiviral, Cre/Lox, CRISPR
Growth in bacteria
  Bacterial resistance: Ampicillin, 100 μg/mL
  Growth temperature: 37°C
  Growth strain: NEB Stable
  Copy number: High Copy
Gene/Insert
  Gene/Insert name: gRNA targeting Atf7ip
  gRNA/shRNA sequence: GTCCGGGATCAGCTAACCTG
  Species: M. musculus (mouse)
  Entrez Gene: Atf7ip (a.k.a. 2610204M12Rik, 5830415B17Rik, AM, Mcaf1)
  Cloning method: Restriction Enzyme; 5′ cloning site unknown (unknown if destroyed); 3′ cloning site unknown (unknown if destroyed)
Terms and licenses: Academic/Nonprofit Terms; Industry Terms: Not Available to Industry
How to cite: Lenti-sgAtf7ip#1/Cre was a gift from Charles Swanton (Addgene plasmid # 173577 ; http://n2t.net/addgene:173577 ; RRID:Addgene_173577)
