[The description below was written by a language model from this plasmid's Addgene catalogue record and pLannotate feature annotations shown in this document.]
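Description:
Lenti-sgAtf7ip#1/Cre is a lentiviral CRISPR/Cre vector built on the pLL3.3 backbone that delivers a guide RNA against mouse Atf7ip together with Cre recombinase. In bacteria it is maintained as a high-copy plasmid through a ColE1/pUC-type origin and selected with ampicillin via the β-lactamase gene. The 7.8 kb sequence record contains the usual HIV-1-derived transfer vector elements. A CMV enhancer/promoter is fused to a truncated 5' LTR to drive genomic RNA production in packaging cells. This is followed by the Ψ packaging signal with a partial gag region, the Rev response element for Rev-dependent nuclear export, and the cPPT/CTS. A WPRE sits downstream of the payload to enhance transcript expression, ahead of a second truncated LTR annotation that corresponds to the 3' end of the viral genome. No Cas9 coding sequence and no mammalian drug-selection marker are annotated.

The payload consists of two independent expression units. A human U6 RNA polymerase III promoter drives the Atf7ip-targeting spacer joined to the Streptococcus pyogenes Cas9 guide scaffold. Immediately downstream, the mouse PGK promoter drives Cre, which is annotated as a near-complete fragment. Because the vector supplies only the guide and the recombinase, it appears designed for cells or animals that carry Cre-dependent alleles, including a source of Cas9. In such a setting, a transduced cell would undergo loxP recombination and Atf7ip disruption together. The associated publication concerns functional analysis of tumour suppressor genes in oncogenic KRAS-driven lung cancer, which is consistent with use of this construct to inactivate Atf7ip in tumours initiated by the same virus. The "#1" in the name suggests it is one of several guides for this gene.
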