Features (pLannotate 1.2.2; 21 found; start..end, strand, type, name):
    229..1259    +  CDS            Cre (fragment): site-specific recombinase Cre is a site-specific recombinase from bacteriophage P1. Recombination occurs at loxP sequences.
   1292..1315    +  misc_feature   MCS (fragment): pBluescript multiple cloning site
   1315..1903    +  misc_feature   WPRE: woodchuck hepatitis virus posttranscriptional regulatory element
   1904..1923    +  misc_feature   MCS (fragment): pBluescript multiple cloning site
   1925..2425    +  CDS            nef (fragment): NEF_HV1LA - Experimental evidence at protein level: Swiss-Prot protein existence level 1. Extracellular Nef protein targets CD4(+) T-lymphocytes for apoptosis by interacting with CXCR4 surface receptors. From Human immunodeficiency virus type 1 group M subtype B (isolate Lai) (HIV-1).
   2432..2612    +  LTR            5' LTR (truncated): truncated 5' long terminal repeat (LTR) from HIV-1
   2674..3262    -  rep_origin     ori: high-copy-number ColE1/pMB1/pBR322/pUC origin of replication
   3433..4293    -  CDS            AmpR: β-lactamase; bla; confers resistance to ampicillin, carbenicillin, and related antibiotics
   4294..4398    -  promoter       AmpR promoter: bla
   4457..4509    -  misc_feature   bom (fragment): basis of mobility region from pBR322
   4664..5043    +  enhancer       CMV enhancer: human cytomegalovirus immediate early enhancer
   5044..5243    +  promoter       CMV promoter: human cytomegalovirus (CMV) immediate early promoter
   5261..5441    +  LTR            5' LTR (truncated): truncated 5' long terminal repeat (LTR) from HIV-1
   5488..5613    +  misc_feature   HIV-1 Ψ: packaging signal of human immunodeficiency virus type 1
   5597..5935    +  CDS            HIV-1 gag (fragment): gag protein from human immunodeficiency virus 1; gag
   6110..6343    +  misc_feature   RRE: The Rev response element (RRE) of HIV-1 allows for Rev-dependent mRNA export from the nucleus to the cytoplasm.
   6720..6820    +  CDS            Rev (fragment): human immunodeficiency virus 1 (HIV-1) Rev protein; rev; enhances nuclear export of unspliced and incompletely spliced viral mRNAs
   6870..6987    +  misc_feature   cPPT/CTS: central polypurine tract and central termination sequence of HIV-1
   7069..7309    +  promoter       U6 promoter: RNA polymerase III promoter for human U6 snRNA
   7338..7413    +  misc_RNA       gRNA scaffold: guide RNA scaffold for the Streptococcus pyogenes CRISPR/Cas9 system
   7466..199     +  promoter       PGK promoter (across the origin): mouse phosphoglycerate kinase 1 promoter
>Addgene plasmid #173577 | Lenti-sgAtf7ip#1/Cre | addgene full sequence | sequence record 361371 | Addgene NGS Result
GCCTTTGGGGCAGCGGCCAATAGCAGCTTTGCTCCTTCGCTTTCTGGGCTCAGAGGCTGGGAAGGGGTGG
GTCCGGGGGCGGGCTCAGGGGCGGGCTCAGGGGCGGGGCGGGCGCCCGAAGGTCCTCCGGAGGCCCGGCA
TTCTGCACGCTTCAAAAGCGCACGTCTGCCGCGCTGTTCTCCTCTTCCTCATCTCCGGGACCCGGGATGC
CCAAGAAGAAGAGGAAGGTGTCCAATTTACTGACCGTACACCAAAATTTGCCTGCATTACCGGTCGATGC
AACGAGTGATGAGGTTCGCAAGAACCTGATGGACATGTTCAGGGATCGCCAGGCGTTTTCTGAGCATACC
TGGAAAATGCTTCTGTCCGTTTGCCGGTCGTGGGCGGCATGGTGCAAGTTGAATAACCGGAAATGGTTTC
CCGCAGAACCTGAAGATGTTCGCGATTATCTTCTATATCTTCAGGCGCGCGGTCTGGCAGTAAAAACTAT
CCAGCAACATTTGGGCCAGCTAAACATGCTTCATCGTCGGTCCGGGCTGCCACGACCAAGTGACAGCAAT
GCTGTTTCACTGGTTATGCGGCGGATCCGAAAAGAAAACGTTGATGCCGGTGAACGTGCAAAACAGGCTC
TAGCGTTCGAACGCACTGATTTCGACCAGGTTCGTTCACTCATGGAAAATAGCGATCGCTGCCAGGATAT
ACGTAATCTGGCATTTCTGGGGATTGCTTATAACACCCTGTTACGTATAGCCGAAATTGCCAGGATCAGG
GTTAAAGATATCTCACGTACTGACGGTGGGAGAATGTTAATCCATATTGGCAGAACGAAAACGCTGGTTA
GCACCGCAGGTGTAGAGAAGGCACTTAGCCTGGGGGTAACTAAACTGGTCGAGCGATGGATTTCCGTCTC
TGGTGTAGCTGATGATCCGAATAACTACCTGTTTTGCCGGGTCAGAAAAAATGGTGTTGCCGCGCCATCT
GCCACCAGCCAGCTATCAACTCGCGCCCTGGAAGGGATTTTTGAAGCAACTCATCGATTGATTTACGGCG
CTAAGGATGACTCTGGTCAGAGATACCTGGCCTGGTCTGGACACAGTGCCCGTGTCGGAGCCGCGCGAGA
TATGGCCCGCGCTGGAGTTTCAATACCGGAGATCATGCAAGCTGGTGGCTGGACCAATGTAAATATTGTC
ATGAACTATATCCGTAACCTGGATAGTGAAACAGGGGCAATGGTGCGCCTGCTGGAAGATGGCGATTAGC
CATGTTTAAGGGTTCCGGTTCCACTAGGTACAATTCGATATCAAGCTTATCGATAATCAACCTCTGGATT
ACAAAATTTGTGAAAGATTGACTGGTATTCTTAACTATGTTGCTCCTTTTACGCTATGTGGATACGCTGC
TTTAATGCCTTTGTATCATGCTATTGCTTCCCGTATGGCTTTCATTTTCTCCTCCTTGTATAAATCCTGG
TTGCTGTCTCTTTATGAGGAGTTGTGGCCCGTTGTCAGGCAACGTGGCGTGGTGTGCACTGTGTTTGCTG
ACGCAACCCCCACTGGTTGGGGCATTGCCACCACCTGTCAGCTCCTTTCCGGGACTTTCGCTTTCCCCCT
CCCTATTGCCACGGCGGAACTCATCGCCGCCTGCCTTGCCCGCTGCTGGACAGGGGCTCGGCTGTTGGGC
ACTGACAATTCCGTGGTGTTGTCGGGGAAATCATCGTCCTTTCCTTGGCTGCTCGCCTGTGTTGCCACCT
GGATTCTGCGCGGGACGTCCTTCTGCTACGTCCCTTCGGCCCTCAATCCAGCGGACCTTCCTTCCCGCGG
CCTGCTGCCGGCTCTGCGGCCTCTTCCGCGTCTTCGCCTTCGCCCTCAGACGAGTCGGATCTCCCTTTGG
GCCGCCTCCCCGCATCGATACCGTCGACCTCGATCGAGACCTAGAAAAACATGGAGCAATCACAAGTAGC
AATACAGCAGCTACCAATGCTGATTGTGCCTGGCTAGAAGCACAAGAGGAGGAGGAGGTGGGTTTTCCAG
TCACACCTCAGGTACCTTTAAGACCAATGACTTACAAGGCAGCTGTAGATCTTAGCCACTTTTTAAAAGA
AAAGGGGGGACTGGAAGGGCTAATTCACTCCCAACGAAGACAAGATATCCTTGATCTGTGGATCTACCAC
ACACAAGGCTACTTCCCTGATTGGCAGAACTACACACCAGGGCCAGGGATCAGATATCCACTGACCTTTG
GATGGTGCTACAAGCTAGTACCAGTTGAGCAAGAGAAGGTAGAAGAAGCCAATGAAGGAGAGAACACCCG
CTTGTTACACCCTGTGAGCCTGCATGGGATGGATGACCCGGAGAGAGAAGTATTAGAGTGGAGGTTTGAC
AGCCGCCTAGCATTTCATCACATGGCCCGAGAGCTGCATCCGGACTGTACTGGGTCTCTCTGGTTAGACC
AGATCTGAGCCTGGGAGCTCTCTGGCTAACTAGGGAACCCACTGCTTAAGCCTCAATAAAGCTTGCCTTG
AGTGCTTCAAGTAGTGTGTGCCCGTCTGTTGTGTGACTCTGGTAACTAGAGATCCCTCAGACCCTTTTAG
TCAGTGTGGAAAATCTCTAGCAGCATGTGAGCAAAAGGCCAGCAAAAGGCCAGGAACCGTAAAAAGGCCG
CGTTGCTGGCGTTTTTCCATAGGCTCCGCCCCCCTGACGAGCATCACAAAAATCGACGCTCAAGTCAGAG
GTGGCGAAACCCGACAGGACTATAAAGATACCAGGCGTTTCCCCCTGGAAGCTCCCTCGTGCGCTCTCCT
GTTCCGACCCTGCCGCTTACCGGATACCTGTCCGCCTTTCTCCCTTCGGGAAGCGTGGCGCTTTCTCATA
GCTCACGCTGTAGGTATCTCAGTTCGGTGTAGGTCGTTCGCTCCAAGCTGGGCTGTGTGCACGAACCCCC
CGTTCAGCCCGACCGCTGCGCCTTATCCGGTAACTATCGTCTTGAGTCCAACCCGGTAAGACACGACTTA
TCGCCACTGGCAGCAGCCACTGGTAACAGGATTAGCAGAGCGAGGTATGTAGGCGGTGCTACAGAGTTCT
TGAAGTGGTGGCCTAACTACGGCTACACTAGAAGAACAGTATTTGGTATCTGCGCTCTGCTGAAGCCAGT
TACCTTCGGAAAAAGAGTTGGTAGCTCTTGATCCGGCAAACAAACCACCGCTGGTAGCGGTGGTTTTTTT
GTTTGCAAGCAGCAGATTACGCGCAGAAAAAAAGGATCTCAAGAAGATCCTTTGATCTTTTCTACGGGGT
CTGACGCTCAGTGGAACGAAAACTCACGTTAAGGGATTTTGGTCATGAGATTATCAAAAAGGATCTTCAC
CTAGATCCTTTTAAATTAAAAATGAAGTTTTAAATCAATCTAAAGTATATATGAGTAAACTTGGTCTGAC
AGTTACCAATGCTTAATCAGTGAGGCACCTATCTCAGCGATCTGTCTATTTCGTTCATCCATAGTTGCCT
GACTCCCCGTCGTGTAGATAACTACGATACGGGAGGGCTTACCATCTGGCCCCAGTGCTGCAATGATACC
GCGAGACCCACGCTCACCGGCTCCAGATTTATCAGCAATAAACCAGCCAGCCGGAAGGGCCGAGCGCAGA
AGTGGTCCTGCAACTTTATCCGCCTCCATCCAGTCTATTAATTGTTGCCGGGAAGCTAGAGTAAGTAGTT
CGCCAGTTAATAGTTTGCGCAACGTTGTTGCCATTGCTACAGGCATCGTGGTGTCACGCTCGTCGTTTGG
TATGGCTTCATTCAGCTCCGGTTCCCAACGATCAAGGCGAGTTACATGATCCCCCATGTTGTGCAAAAAA
GCGGTTAGCTCCTTCGGTCCTCCGATCGTTGTCAGAAGTAAGTTGGCCGCAGTGTTATCACTCATGGTTA
TGGCAGCACTGCATAATTCTCTTACTGTCATGCCATCCGTAAGATGCTTTTCTGTGACTGGTGAGTACTC
AACCAAGTCATTCTGAGAATAGTGTATGCGGCGACCGAGTTGCTCTTGCCCGGCGTCAATACGGGATAAT
ACCGCGCCACATAGCAGAACTTTAAAAGTGCTCATCATTGGAAAACGTTCTTCGGGGCGAAAACTCTCAA
GGATCTTACCGCTGTTGAGATCCAGTTCGATGTAACCCACTCGTGCACCCAACTGATCTTCAGCATCTTT
TACTTTCACCAGCGTTTCTGGGTGAGCAAAAACAGGAAGGCAAAATGCCGCAAAAAAGGGAATAAGGGCG
ACACGGAAATGTTGAATACTCATACTCTTCCTTTTTCAATATTATTGAAGCATTTATCAGGGTTATTGTC
TCATGAGCGGATACATATTTGAATGTATTTAGAAAAATAAACAAATAGGGGTTCCGCGCACATTTCCCCG
AAAAGTGCCACCTGACGTCGACGGATCGGGAGATCTCCCGATCCCCTATGGTGCACTCTCAGTACAATCT
GCTCTGATGCCGCATAGTTAAGCCAGTATCTGCTCCCTGCTTGTGTGTTGGAGGTCGCTGAGTAGTGCGC
GAGCAAAATTTAAGCTACAACAAGGCAAGGCTTGACCGACAATTGCATGAAGAATCTGCTTAGGGTTAGG
CGTTTTGCGCTGCTTCGCGATGTACGGGCCAGATATACGCGTTGACATTGATTATTGACTAGTTATTAAT
AGTAATCAATTACGGGGTCATTAGTTCATAGCCCATATATGGAGTTCCGCGTTACATAACTTACGGTAAA
TGGCCCGCCTGGCTGACCGCCCAACGACCCCCGCCCATTGACGTCAATAATGACGTATGTTCCCATAGTA
ACGCCAATAGGGACTTTCCATTGACGTCAATGGGTGGAGTATTTACGGTAAACTGCCCACTTGGCAGTAC
ATCAAGTGTATCATATGCCAAGTACGCCCCCTATTGACGTCAATGACGGTAAATGGCCCGCCTGGCATTA
TGCCCAGTACATGACCTTATGGGACTTTCCTACTTGGCAGTACATCTACGTATTAGTCATCGCTATTACC
ATGGTGATGCGGTTTTGGCAGTACATCAATGGGCGTGGATAGCGGTTTGACTCACGGGGATTTCCAAGTC
TCCACCCCATTGACGTCAATGGGAGTTTGTTTTGGCACCAAAATCAACGGGACTTTCCAAAATGTCGTAA
CAACTCCGCCCCATTGACGCAAATGGGCGGTAGGCGTGTACGGTGGGAGGTCTATATAAGCAGCGCGTTT
TGCCTGTACTGGGTCTCTCTGGTTAGACCAGATCTGAGCCTGGGAGCTCTCTGGCTAACTAGGGAACCCA
CTGCTTAAGCCTCAATAAAGCTTGCCTTGAGTGCTTCAAGTAGTGTGTGCCCGTCTGTTGTGTGACTCTG
GTAACTAGAGATCCCTCAGACCCTTTTAGTCAGTGTGGAAAATCTCTAGCAGTGGCGCCCGAACAGGGAC
TTGAAAGCGAAAGGGAAACCAGAGGAGCTCTCTCGACGCAGGACTCGGCTTGCTGAAGCGCGCACGGCAA
GAGGCGAGGGGCGGCGACTGGTGAGTACGCCAAAAATTTTGACTAGCGGAGGCTAGAAGGAGAGAGATGG
GTGCGAGAGCGTCAGTATTAAGCGGGGGAGAATTAGATCGCGATGGGAAAAAATTCGGTTAAGGCCAGGG
GGAAAGAAAAAATATAAATTAAAACATATAGTATGGGCAAGCAGGGAGCTAGAACGATTCGCAGTTAATC
CTGGCCTGTTAGAAACATCAGAAGGCTGTAGACAAATACTGGGACAGCTACAACCATCCCTTCAGACAGG
ATCAGAAGAACTTAGATCATTATATAATACAGTAGCAACCCTCTATTGTGTGCATCAAAGGATAGAGATA
AAAGACACCAAGGAAGCTTTAGACAAGATAGAGGAAGAGCAAAACAAAAGTAAGACCACCGCACAGCAAG
CGGCCGGCCGCTGATCTTCAGACCTGGAGGAGGAGATATGAGGGACAATTGGAGAAGTGAATTATATAAA
TATAAAGTAGTAAAAATTGAACCATTAGGAGTAGCACCCACCAAGGCAAAGAGAAGAGTGGTGCAGAGAG
AAAAAAGAGCAGTGGGAATAGGAGCTTTGTTCCTTGGGTTCTTGGGAGCAGCAGGAAGCACTATGGGCGC
AGCGTCAATGACGCTGACGGTACAGGCCAGACAATTATTGTCTGGTATAGTGCAGCAGCAGAACAATTTG
CTGAGGGCTATTGAGGCGCAACAGCATCTGTTGCAACTCACAGTCTGGGGCATCAAGCAGCTCCAGGCAA
GAATCCTGGCTGTGGAAAGATACCTAAAGGATCAACAGCTCCTGGGGATTTGGGGTTGCTCTGGAAAACT
CATTTGCACCACTGCTGTGCCTTGGAATGCTAGTTGGAGTAATAAATCTCTGGAACAGATTTGGAATCAC
ACGACCTGGATGGAGTGGGACAGAGAAATTAACAATTACACAAGCTTAATACACTCCTTAATTGAAGAAT
CGCAAAACCAGCAAGAAAAGAATGAACAAGAATTATTGGAATTAGATAAATGGGCAAGTTTGTGGAATTG
GTTTAACATAACAAATTGGCTGTGGTATATAAAATTATTCATAATGATAGTAGGAGGCTTGGTAGGTTTA
AGAATAGTTTTTGCTGTACTTTCTATAGTGAATAGAGTTAGGCAGGGATATTCACCATTATCGTTTCAGA
CCCACCTCCCAACCCCGAGGGGACCCGACAGGCCCGAAGGAATAGAAGAAGAAGGTGGAGAGAGAGACAG
AGACAGATCCATTCGATTAGTGAACGGATCGGCACTGCGTGCGCCAATTCTGCAGACAAATGGCAGTATT
CATCCACAATTTTAAAAGAAAAGGGGGGATTGGGGGGTACAGTGCAGGGGAAAGAATAGTAGACATAATA
GCAACAGACATACAAACTAAAGAATTACAAAAACAAATTACAAAAATTCAAAATTTTCGGGTTTATTACA
GGGACAGCAGAGATCCAGTTTGGTTAGTACCGGGCCCGCTCTAGCCCTGCAGGAACTGTTTAAACTGTGA
GGGCCTATTTCCCATGATTCCTTCATATTTGCATATACGATACAAGGCTGTTAGAGAGATAATTGGAATT
AATTTGACTGTAAACACAAAGATATTAGTACAAAATACGTGACGTAGAAAGTAATAATTTCTTGGGTAGT
TTGCAGTTTTAAAATTATGTTTTAAAATGGACTATCATATGCTTACCGTAACTTGAAAGTATTTCGATTT
CTTGGCTTTATATATCTTGTGGAAAGGACCAAACACCGTCCGGGATCAGCTAACCTGGTTTTAGAGCTAG
AAATAGCAAGTTAAAATAAGGCTAGTCCGTTATCAACTTGAAAAAGTGGCACCGAGTCGGTGCTTTTTTG
TTTGGCGCGCCTATGGCTTAATTAACATGGCGGCCGCATTCTACCGGGTAGGGGAGGCGCTTTTCCCAAG
GCAGTCTGGAGCATGCGCTTTAGCAGCCCCGCTGGGCACTTGGCGCTACACAAGTGGCCTCTGGCCTCGC
ACACATTCCACATCCACCGGTAGGCGCCAACCGGCTCCGTTCTTTGGTGGCCCCTTCGCGCCACCTTCTA
CTCCTCCCCTAGTCAGGAAGTTCCCCCCCGCCCCGCAGCTCGCGTCGTGCAGGACGTGACAAATGGAAGT
AGCACGTCTCACTAGTCTCGTGCAGATGGACAGCACCGCTGAGCAATGGAAGCGGGTAG
